>Addgene plasmid #18503 | T4 Lysozyme Q105M WT* | addgene partial sequence | sequence record 24289 | 3primeUP
TANGAAAAAGCCCGCTCATTAGGCGGGCTCAGATCTGCTCATGTTTTGACAGCTTATCATCGATAAGCTT
CGGCAATAAATTCTTGATATGTTTTCATATGTTTCCTTTAAATATTTTAATTAGTAATTGTCTATTCAAG
TAATTGTGAATATACTATCACAATTCCAAGAGAAAGTAAACAGCTTTATAGATTTTTATACGCGTCCCAA
GTGCCAGTTCTAAACGTTGTAATGACTCGTTTTGCGCGATTAGGTGTTTGATTATACCATCTACTTTTAG
CTAAGTTAACTGCTGCTTCATCCCAGCGTTTTTGTTGAAGCATACGTAAAGAGTTAGTAAATCCTGCCAC
ACCGGTTTCTCCCATCATGAAAACCATATTAATCAATGCAGCGCGACGAACCGCATCAAGAGAATCATAA
ACCGGTTTTAATTTAGCATTTCTCAGAATTCCGCGAACAGCAGCATCAACATCCTGATTAAAGAGTTTTT
CAGCCTCATCTTTTGTAATTACACCATTAGTATTACGCCCAATAGCTTTATCTAATTCAGATTTAGCAGC
ATTAAGTGATGGACTTTTTGTAAGCAAATGACCGATGCCAATAGTGTAATAGCCTTCTGTGTCTTTATAG
ATTTTAAGTCTAAGACCTTCATCTATACGTAACATTTCAAATATATTCATAATACCTCCTAAGCATCGAT
GGATCCTGTTTCCTGTGTGAAATTGTTATCCGCTCACAATTCCACACATTATACGAGCCGATGATAATGT
CACAGGGGATGGGAGTAGCTCACGAGACGCCCCGGNTCCNGNGGAATGTACCGCCCCATCNCCATAAC
