[The description below was written by a language model from this plasmid's Addgene catalogue record.]
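Description:
T4 Lysozyme Q105M WT* is a bacterial expression plasmid built on the pHS1403 backbone (about 5 kb without insert) that carries the lysozyme gene of bacteriophage T4 (gene e). It is maintained in E. coli as a high-copy plasmid under ampicillin selection. The record does not name the origin of replication or the promoter that drives expression, and no feature table is provided, so the regulatory elements of the backbone cannot be described from the information given.

The insert is roughly 600 bp and was cloned as a BamHI–HindIII fragment, with both sites preserved. According to the depositor's notes, the BamHI site lies 27 bp from the start codon and the HindIII site 115 bp from the stop codon, so the fragment includes short flanking regions on either side of the coding sequence and can be excised or transferred intact. The encoded protein carries the point substitution Q105M, replacing glutamine 105 with methionine. The "WT*" label denotes the background in which the mutation was made. In the T4 lysozyme literature this designation conventionally refers to the cysteine-free pseudo-wild-type protein, although the record itself does not define it. No fusion tags or reporters are listed.

T4 lysozyme is a classic model system for studying how individual amino-acid replacements affect protein folding, stability and structure. A single-site variant like this one would typically be used to produce recombinant mutant protein in E. coli for biophysical or crystallographic analysis, though the record does not state a specific purpose.
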