Addgene plasmid #18503: T4 Lysozyme Q105M WT*
Depositing lab: Brian Matthews. Depositing organization: University of Oregon.
Backbone
  Vector backbone: pHS1403
  Backbone size w/o insert (bp): 5000
  Vector type: Bacterial Expression
Growth in bacteria
  Bacterial resistance: Ampicillin, 100 μg/mL
  Growth temperature: 37°C
  Growth strain: DH5alpha
  Copy number: High Copy
Gene/Insert
  Gene/Insert name: T4 Lysozyme
  Species: Bacteriophage T4
  Insert size (bp): 600
  Mutation: Q105M WT*
  GenBank ID: NP_049736
  Entrez Gene: e (a.k.a. T4p123)
  Cloning method: Restriction Enzyme; 5′ cloning site BamHI (not destroyed); 3′ cloning site HindIII (not destroyed)
  Sequencing primers: 5′ na; 3′ GGCGTATCACGAGGCCC
Terms and licenses: Academic/Nonprofit Terms; Industry Terms: Not Available to Industry
Depositor comments: The BamHI site is 27 bp from the ATG and the HindIII site is 115 bp from the stop.
How to cite: T4 Lysozyme Q105M WT* was a gift from Brian Matthews (Addgene plasmid # 18503 ; http://n2t.net/addgene:18503 ; RRID:Addgene_18503)
